Addgene plasmid #132937: pPU-huTRIMmiR30-L1221
Purpose: All-in-one huTRIM5 rescue-control shRNA knockdown
Depositing lab: Jeremy Luban. Depositing organization: University of Massachusetts, Worcester. Publication: Cyclophilin A protects HIV-1 from restriction by human TRIM5alpha. Kim K, Dauphin A, Komurlu S, McCauley SM, Yurkovetskiy L, Carbone C, Diehl WE, Strambio-De-Castillia C, Campbell EM, Luban J. Nat Microbiol. 2019 Dec;4(12):2044-2051. doi: 10.1038/s41564-019-0592-5. Epub 2019 Oct 21. PubMed 31636416.
Backbone
  Vector backbone: pPU-Empty-miR30
  Vector type: Mammalian Expression, Lentiviral, RNAi
  Selectable markers: Puromycin
Growth in bacteria
  Bacterial resistance: Ampicillin, 100 μg/mL
  Growth temperature: 30°C
  Growth strain: NEB Stable
  Copy number: High Copy
Gene/Insert
  Gene/Insert name: human TRIM5
  gRNA/shRNA sequence: TACAAACGCTCTCATCGACAAG
  Species: H. sapiens (human)
  Promoter: SFFV
  Cloning method: Restriction Enzyme; 5′ cloning site unknown (unknown if destroyed)
Terms and licenses: Academic/Nonprofit Terms; Industry Terms: Not Available to Industry
How to cite: pPU-huTRIMmiR30-L1221 was a gift from Jeremy Luban (Addgene plasmid # 132937 ; http://n2t.net/addgene:132937 ; RRID:Addgene_132937)
