[The description below was written by a language model from this plasmid's Addgene catalogue record and pLannotate feature annotations shown in this document.]
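Description:
pPU-huTRIMmiR30-L1221 is an HIV-1-based lentiviral transfer plasmid for mammalian expression and RNAi, built on the pPU-Empty-miR30 backbone. It is propagated in bacteria through a high-copy ColE1/pUC-type origin and an ampicillin resistance gene. The viral genome is transcribed from a CMV enhancer/promoter fused to a truncated 5' LTR. This is followed by the Ψ packaging signal with a gag fragment, the Rev response element for Rev-dependent nuclear export, and the central polypurine tract, which aids nuclear import of the reverse-transcribed genome. A second truncated LTR annotation downstream of the cassette marks the 3' end of the vector. An SV40 promoter also sits in the plasmid backbone upstream of the CMV element.

The payload is a single "all-in-one" transcription unit driven by the SFFV LTR promoter. The annotated coding regions run contiguously: puromycin N-acetyltransferase, then a ubiquitin unit, then human TRIM5. This layout suggests one fusion polypeptide in which cleavage after ubiquitin would release the selection marker and TRIM5 as separate proteins, although the record does not state this mechanism. Immediately downstream lie 5' and 3' miR-30a flanking fragments framing an shRNA, so the same transcript also supplies a microRNA-based hairpin for processing by the cellular miRNA machinery.

According to the stated purpose, the hairpin here (L1221) is a control shRNA, paired with the TRIM5 "rescue" cDNA. The record does not say what the control hairpin targets. The construct therefore appears to be the control-knockdown member of a knockdown-plus-rescue vector series. It allows puromycin selection of transduced cells in studies of how human TRIM5α restricts HIV-1.
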