Features (pLannotate 1.2.2; 21 found; start..end, strand, type, name):
    324..920     +  CDS            PuroR: puromycin N-acetyltransferase; pac from Streptomyces alboniger; confers resistance to puromycin
    921..1148    +  CDS            UBIQ_CERCA: Experimental evidence at protein level: Swiss-Prot protein existence level 1. Ubiquitin exists either covalently attached to another protein, or free (unanchored). When covalently bound, it is conjugated to target proteins via an isopeptide bond either as a monomer (monoubiquitin), a polymer linked via different Lys residues of the ubiquitin (polyubiquitin chains) or a linear polymer linked via the initiator Met of the ubiquitin (linear polyubiquitin chains). Polyubiquitin chains, when attached to a target protein, have different functions depending on the Lys residue of the ubiquitin that is
   1149..2627    +  CDS            TRIM5: TRIM5_HUMAN - Also known as RNF88. Experimental evidence at protein level: Swiss-Prot protein existence level 1. Capsid-specific restriction factor that prevents infection from non-host-adapted retroviruses. Blocks viral replication early in the life cycle, after viral entry but before reverse transcription. In addition to acting as a capsid-specific restriction factor, also acts as a pattern recognition receptor that activates innate immune signaling in response to the retroviral capsid lattice. Binding to the viral capsid triggers its E3 ubiquitin ligase activity, and in concert with the het
   2643..2688    +  ncRNA          5' miR-30a (fragment): sequence upstream of the 71-nt precursor of the human miR-30a microRNA (Zeng et al., 2002) miRNA
   2758..2783    +  ncRNA          3' miR-30a (fragment): sequence downstream of the 71-nt precursor of the human miR-30a microRNA (Zeng et al., 2002) miRNA
   2813..2832    +  misc_feature   cPPT/CTS (fragment): central polypurine tract and central termination sequence of HIV-1
   2864..3044    +  LTR            5' LTR (truncated): truncated 5' long terminal repeat (LTR) from HIV-1
   3115..3703    -  rep_origin     ori: high-copy-number ColE1/pMB1/pBR322/pUC origin of replication
   3874..4734    -  CDS            AmpR: β-lactamase; bla; confers resistance to ampicillin, carbenicillin, and related antibiotics
   4735..4839    -  promoter       AmpR promoter: bla
   4898..4950    -  misc_feature   bom (fragment): basis of mobility region from pBR322
   5112..5441    +  promoter       SV40 promoter: SV40 enhancer and early promoter
   5453..5832    +  enhancer       CMV enhancer: human cytomegalovirus immediate early enhancer
   5833..6032    +  promoter       CMV promoter: human cytomegalovirus (CMV) immediate early promoter
   6050..6230    +  LTR            5' LTR (truncated): truncated 5' long terminal repeat (LTR) from HIV-1
   6277..6402    +  misc_feature   HIV-1 Ψ: packaging signal of human immunodeficiency virus type 1
   6386..6724    +  CDS            HIV-1 gag (fragment): gag protein from human immunodeficiency virus 1; gag
   6899..7132    +  misc_feature   RRE: The Rev response element (RRE) of HIV-1 allows for Rev-dependent mRNA export from the nucleus to the cytoplasm.
   7509..7609    +  CDS            Rev (fragment): human immunodeficiency virus 1 (HIV-1) Rev protein; rev; enhances nuclear export of unspliced and incompletely spliced viral mRNAs
   7659..7776    +  misc_feature   cPPT/CTS: central polypurine tract and central termination sequence of HIV-1
   7913..309     +  promoter       SFFV promoter (across the origin): spleen focus-forming virus long terminal repeat (LTR) promoter
>Addgene plasmid #132937 | pPU-huTRIMmiR30-L1221 | addgene full sequence | sequence record 258743 | Addgene NGS Result
GGATATCTGCGGTGAGCAGTTTCGGCCCCGGCCCGGGGCCAAGAACAGATGGTCACCGCAGTTTCGGCCC
CGGCCCGAGGCCAAGAACAGATGGTCCCCAGATATGGCCCAACCCTCAGCAGTTTCTTAAGACCCATCAG
ATGTTTCCAGGCTCCCCCAAGGACCTGAAATGACCCTGCGCCTTATTTGAATTAACCAATCAGCCTGCTT
CTCGCTTCTGTTCGCGCGCTTCTGCTTCCCGAGCTCTATAAAAGAGCTCACAACCCCTCACTCGGCGCGC
CAGTCCTCCGACAGACTGAGTCGCCCGGGGGTCTAGTGCCACCATGACCGAGTACAAGCCCACGGTGCGC
CTCGCCACCCGCGACGACGTCCCCCGGGCCGTACGCACCCTCGCCGCCGCGTTCGCCGACTACCCCGCCA
CGCGCCACACCGTGGACCCGGACCGCCACATCGAGCGGGTCACCGAGCTGCAAGAACTCTTCCTCACGCG
CGTCGGGCTCGACATCGGCAAGGTGTGGGTCGCGGACGACGGCGCCGCGGTGGCGGTCTGGACCACGCCG
GAGAGCGTCGAAGCGGGGGCGGTGTTCGCCGAGATCGGCCCGCGCATGGCCGAGTTGAGCGGTTCCCGGC
TGGCCGCGCAGCAACAGATGGAAGGCCTCCTGGCGCCGCACCGGCCCAAGGAGCCCGCGTGGTTCCTGGC
CACCGTCGGCGTCTCGCCCGACCACCAGGGCAAGGGTCTGGGCAGCGCCGTCGTGCTCCCCGGAGTGGAG
GCGGCCGAGCGCGCCGGGGTGCCCGCCTTCCTGGAGACCTCCGCGCCCCGCAACCTCCCCTTCTACGAGC
GGCTCGGCTTCACCGTCACCGCCGACGTCGAGGTGCCCGAAGGACCGCGCACCTGGTGCATGACCCGCAA
GCCCGGTGCCATGCAGATCTTTGTGAAGACCCTCACTGGCAAAACCATCACCCTTGAGGTCGAGCCCAGT
GACACCATTGAGAATGTCAAAGCCAAAATTCAAGACAAGGAGGGTATCCCACCTGACCAGCAGCGTCTGA
TATTTGCCGGCAGACAGCTGGAGGATGGCCGCACTCTCTCAGACTACAACATCCAGAAAGAGTCCACCCT
GCACCTGGTGTTGCGCCTGCGAGGTGGCATGGCTTCTGGGATCCTGGTTAATGTAAAGGAGGAGGTGACC
TGCCCCATCTGCCTGGAACTCCTGACACAACCCCTGAGCCTGGACTGCGGCCACAGCTTCTGTCAGGCCT
GTTTAACAGCTAACCACAAGAAGTCCATGCTAGACAAAGGAGAGAGTAGCTGCCCTGTGTGCCGGATCAG
TTACCAGCCTGAGAACATACGGCCTAATCGGCATGTAGCCAACATAGTGGAGAAGCTCAGGGAGGTCAAG
TTGAGCCCAGAGGGGCAGAAAGTTGATCATTGTGCACGCCATGGAGAGAAACTTCTACTCTTCTGTCAGG
AGGACGGGAAGGTCATTTGCTGGCTTTGTGAGCGGTCTCAGGAGCACCGTGGTCACCACACGTTCCTCAC
AGAGGAGGTTGCCCGGGAGTACCAAGTGAAGCTCCAGGCAGCTCTGGAGATGCTGAGGCAGAAGCAGCAG
GAAGCTGAAGAGTTGGAAGCTGACATCAGAGAAGAGAAAGCTTCCTGGAAGACTCAAATACAGTATGACA
AAACCAACGTCTTGGCAGATTTTGAGCAACTGAGAGACATCCTGGACTGGGAGGAGAGCAATGAGCTGCA
AAACCTGGAGAAGGAGGAGGAAGACATTCTGAAAAGCCTTACGAACTCTGAAACTGAGATGGTGCAGCAG
ACCCAGTCCCTGAGAGAGCTCATCTCAGATCTGGAGCATCGGCTGCAGGGGTCAGTGATGGAGCTGCTTC
AGGGTGTGGATGGCGTCATAAAAAGGACGGAGAACGTGACCTTGAAGAAGCCAGAAACTTTTCCAAAAAA
TCAAAGGAGAGTGTTTCGAGCTCCTGATCTGAAAGGAATGCTAGAAGTGTTTAGAGAGCTGACAGATGTC
CGACGCTACTGGGTTGATGTGACAGTGGCTCCAAACAACATTTCATGTGCTGTCATTTCTGAAGATAAGA
GACAAGTGAGCTCTCCGAAACCACAGATAATATATGGGGCACGAGGGACAAGATACCAGACATTTGTGAA
TTTCAATTATTGTACTGGCATCCTGGGCTCTCAAAGTATCACATCAGGGAAACATTACTGGGAGGTAGAC
GTGTCCAAGAAAACTGCTTGGATACTGGGGGTATGTGCTGGCTTCCAACCTGATGCAATGTGTAATATTG
AAAAAAATGAAAATTATCAACCTAAATACGGCTACTGGGTTATAGGGTTAGAGGAAGGAGTTAAATGTAG
TGCTTTCCAGGATAGTTCCTTCCATACTCCTTCTGTTCCTTTCATTGTGCCCCTCTCTGTGATTATTTGT
CCTGATCGTGTTGGAGTTTTCCTAGACTATGAGGCTTGCACTGTCTCATTCTTCAATATCACAAACCATG
GATTTCTCATCTATAAGTTTTCTCACTGTTCTTTTTCTCAGCCTGTATTTCCATATTTAAATCCTAGAAA
ATGTGGAGTCCCCATGACTCTGTGCTCACCAAGCTCTTGAGCGGCCGCCTTCTTAACCCAACAGAAGGCT
CGAGAAGGTATATTGCTGTTGACAGTGAGCGCACAAACGCTCTCATCGACAAGTAGTGAAGCCACAGATG
TACTTGTCGATGAGAGCGTTTGTATGCCTACTGCCTCGGACTTCAAGGGGCTAGAATTCGGCAGCTGTAG
ATCTTAGCCACTTTTTAAAAGAAAAGGGGGGACTGGAAGGGCTAACTGCATCCGGACTGTACTGGGTCTC
TCTGGTTAGACCAGATCTGAGCCTGGGAGCTCTCTGGCTAACTAGGGAACCCACTGCTTAAGCCTCAATA
AAGCTTGCCTTGAGTGCTTCAAGTAGTGTGTGCCCGTCTGTTGTGTGACTCTGGTAACTAGAGATCCCTC
AGACCCTTTTAGTCAGTGTGGAAAATCTCTAGCAGGGCCCGTTTCATGTGAGCAAAAGGCCAGCAAAAGG
CCAGGAACCGTAAAAAGGCCGCGTTGCTGGCGTTTTTCCATAGGCTCCGCCCCCCTGACGAGCATCACAA
AAATCGACGCTCAAGTCAGAGGTGGCGAAACCCGACAGGACTATAAAGATACCAGGCGTTTCCCCCTGGA
AGCTCCCTCGTGCGCTCTCCTGTTCCGACCCTGCCGCTTACCGGATACCTGTCCGCCTTTCTCCCTTCGG
GAAGCGTGGCGCTTTCTCATAGCTCACGCTGTAGGTATCTCAGTTCGGTGTAGGTCGTTCGCTCCAAGCT
GGGCTGTGTGCACGAACCCCCCGTTCAGCCCGACCGCTGCGCCTTATCCGGTAACTATCGTCTTGAGTCC
AACCCGGTAAGACACGACTTATCGCCACTGGCAGCAGCCACTGGTAACAGGATTAGCAGAGCGAGGTATG
TAGGCGGTGCTACAGAGTTCTTGAAGTGGTGGCCTAACTACGGCTACACTAGAAGAACAGTATTTGGTAT
CTGCGCTCTGCTGAAGCCAGTTACCTTCGGAAAAAGAGTTGGTAGCTCTTGATCCGGCAAACAAACCACC
GCTGGTAGCGGTGGTTTTTTTGTTTGCAAGCAGCAGATTACGCGCAGAAAAAAAGGATCTCAAGAAGATC
CTTTGATCTTTTCTACGGGGTCTGACGCTCAGTGGAACGAAAACTCACGTTAAGGGATTTTGGTCATGAG
ATTATCAAAAAGGATCTTCACCTAGATCCTTTTAAATTAAAAATGAAGTTTTAAATCAATCTAAAGTATA
TATGAGTAAACTTGGTCTGACAGTTACCAATGCTTAATCAGTGAGGCACCTATCTCAGCGATCTGTCTAT
TTCGTTCATCCATAGTTGCCTGACTCCCCGTCGTGTAGATAACTACGATACGGGAGGGCTTACCATCTGG
CCCCAGTGCTGCAATGATACCGCGAGACCCACGCTCACCGGCTCCAGATTTATCAGCAATAAACCAGCCA
GCCGGAAGGGCCGAGCGCAGAAGTGGTCCTGCAACTTTATCCGCCTCCATCCAGTCTATTAATTGTTGCC
GGGAAGCTAGAGTAAGTAGTTCGCCAGTTAATAGTTTGCGCAACGTTGTTGCCATTGCTACAGGCATCGT
GGTGTCACGCTCGTCGTTTGGTATGGCTTCATTCAGCTCCGGTTCCCAACGATCAAGGCGAGTTACATGA
TCCCCCATGTTGTGCAAAAAAGCGGTTAGCTCCTTCGGTCCTCCGATCGTTGTCAGAAGTAAGTTGGCCG
CAGTGTTATCACTCATGGTTATGGCAGCACTGCATAATTCTCTTACTGTCATGCCATCCGTAAGATGCTT
TTCTGTGACTGGTGAGTACTCAACCAAGTCATTCTGAGAATAGTGTATGCGGCGACCGAGTTGCTCTTGC
CCGGCGTCAATACGGGATAATACCGCGCCACATAGCAGAACTTTAAAAGTGCTCATCATTGGAAAACGTT
CTTCGGGGCGAAAACTCTCAAGGATCTTACCGCTGTTGAGATCCAGTTCGATGTAACCCACTCGTGCACC
CAACTGATCTTCAGCATCTTTTACTTTCACCAGCGTTTCTGGGTGAGCAAAAACAGGAAGGCAAAATGCC
GCAAAAAAGGGAATAAGGGCGACACGGAAATGTTGAATACTCATACTCTTCCTTTTTCAATATTATTGAA
GCATTTATCAGGGTTATTGTCTCATGAGCGGATACATATTTGAATGTATTTAGAAAAATAAACAAATAGG
GGTTCCGCGCACATTTCCCCGAAAAGTGCCACCTGACGTCGACGGATCGGGAGATCTCCCGATCCCCTAT
GGTGCACTCTCAGTACAATCTGCTCTGATGCCGCATAGTTAAGCCAGTATCTGCTCCCTGCTTGTGTGTT
GGAGGTCGCTGAGTAGTGCGCGAGCAAAATTTAAGCTACAACAAGGCAAGGCTTGACCGACAATTGCATG
AAGAATCTGCTTAGGGTTAGGCGTTTTGCGCTGCTTCGCGATGTACGGGCCAGATATACGCGCTGTGGAA
TGTGTGTCAGTTAGGGTGTGGAAAGTCCCCAGGCTCCCCAGCAGGCAGAAGTATGCAAAGCATGCATCTC
AATTAGTCAGCAACCAGGTGTGGAAAGTCCCCAGGCTCCCCAGCAGGCAGAAGTATGCAAAGCATGCATC
TCAATTAGTCAGCAACCATAGTCCCGCCCCTAACTCCGCCCATCCCGCCCCTAACTCCGCCCAGTTCCGC
CCATTCTCCGCCCCATGGCTGACTAATTTTTTTTATTTATGCAGAGGCCGAGGCCGCCTCTGCCTCTGAG
CTATTCCAGAAGTAGTGAGGAGGCTTTTTTGGAGGCCTAGGCTTTTGCAAAAAGCTCGCGTTGACATTGA
TTATTGACTAGTTATTAATAGTAATCAATTACGGGGTCATTAGTTCATAGCCCATATATGGAGTTCCGCG
TTACATAACTTACGGTAAATGGCCCGCCTGGCTGACCGCCCAACGACCCCCGCCCATTGACGTCAATAAT
GACGTATGTTCCCATAGTAACGCCAATAGGGACTTTCCATTGACGTCAATGGGTGGAGTATTTACGGTAA
ACTGCCCACTTGGCAGTACATCAAGTGTATCATATGCCAAGTACGCCCCCTATTGACGTCAATGACGGTA
AATGGCCCGCCTGGCATTATGCCCAGTACATGACCTTATGGGACTTTCCTACTTGGCAGTACATCTACGT
ATTAGTCATCGCTATTACCATGGTGATGCGGTTTTGGCAGTACATCAATGGGCGTGGATAGCGGTTTGAC
TCACGGGGATTTCCAAGTCTCCACCCCATTGACGTCAATGGGAGTTTGTTTTGGCACCAAAATCAACGGG
ACTTTCCAAAATGTCGTAACAACTCCGCCCCATTGACGCAAATGGGCGGTAGGCGTGTACGGTGGGAGGT
CTATATAAGCAGCGCGTTTTGCCTGTACTGGGTCTCTCTGGTTAGACCAGATCTGAGCCTGGGAGCTCTC
TGGCTAACTAGGGAACCCACTGCTTAAGCCTCAATAAAGCTTGCCTTGAGTGCTTCAAGTAGTGTGTGCC
CGTCTGTTGTGTGACTCTGGTAACTAGAGATCCCTCAGACCCTTTTAGTCAGTGTGGAAAATCTCTAGCA
GTGGCGCCCGAACAGGGACTTGAAAGCGAAAGGGAAACCAGAGGAGCTCTCTCGACGCAGGACTCGGCTT
GCTGAAGCGCGCACGGCAAGAGGCGAGGGGCGGCGACTGGTGAGTACGCCAAAAATTTTGACTAGCGGAG
GCTAGAAGGAGAGAGATGGGTGCGAGAGCGTCAGTATTAAGCGGGGGAGAATTAGATCGCGATGGGAAAA
AATTCGGTTAAGGCCAGGGGGAAAGAAAAAATATAAATTAAAACATATAGTATGGGCAAGCAGGGAGCTA
GAACGATTCGCAGTTAATCCTGGCCTGTTAGAAACATCAGAAGGCTGTAGACAAATACTGGGACAGCTAC
AACCATCCCTTCAGACAGGATCAGAAGAACTTAGATCATTATATAATACAGTAGCAACCCTCTATTGTGT
GCATCAAAGGATAGAGATAAAAGACACCAAGGAAGCTTTAGACAAGATAGAGGAAGAGCAAAACAAAAGT
AAGACCACCGCACAGCAAGCGGCCGGCCGCTGATCTTCAGACCTGGAGGAGGAGATATGAGGGACAATTG
GAGAAGTGAATTATATAAATATAAAGTAGTAAAAATTGAACCATTAGGAGTAGCACCCACCAAGGCAAAG
AGAAGAGTGGTGCAGAGAGAAAAAAGAGCAGTGGGAATAGGAGCTTTGTTCCTTGGGTTCTTGGGAGCAG
CAGGAAGCACTATGGGCGCAGCGTCAATGACGCTGACGGTACAGGCCAGACAATTATTGTCTGGTATAGT
GCAGCAGCAGAACAATTTGCTGAGGGCTATTGAGGCGCAACAGCATCTGTTGCAACTCACAGTCTGGGGC
ATCAAGCAGCTCCAGGCAAGAATCCTGGCTGTGGAAAGATACCTAAAGGATCAACAGCTCCTGGGGATTT
GGGGTTGCTCTGGAAAACTCATTTGCACCACTGCTGTGCCTTGGAATGCTAGTTGGAGTAATAAATCTCT
GGAACAGATTTGGAATCACACGACCTGGATGGAGTGGGACAGAGAAATTAACAATTACACAAGCTTAATA
CACTCCTTAATTGAAGAATCGCAAAACCAGCAAGAAAAGAATGAACAAGAATTATTGGAATTAGATAAAT
GGGCAAGTTTGTGGAATTGGTTTAACATAACAAATTGGCTGTGGTATATAAAATTATTCATAATGATAGT
AGGAGGCTTGGTAGGTTTAAGAATAGTTTTTGCTGTACTTTCTATAGTGAATAGAGTTAGGCAGGGATAT
TCACCATTATCGTTTCAGACCCACCTCCCAACCCCGAGGGGACCCGACAGGCCCGAAGGAATAGAAGAAG
AAGGTGGAGAGAGAGACAGAGACAGATCCATTCGATTAGTGAACGGATCGGCACTGCGTGCGCCAATTCT
GCAGACAAATGGCAGTATTCATCCACAATTTTAAAAGAAAAGGGGGGATTGGGGGGTACAGTGCAGGGGA
AAGAATAGTAGACATAATAGCAACAGACATACAAACTAAAGAATTACAAAAACAAATTACAAAAATTCAA
AATTTTCGGGTTTATTACAGGGACAGCAGAGATCCAGTTTGGTTAATTAACTGCAGCCCCGATAAAATAA
AAGATTTTATTTAGTCTCCAGAAAAAGGGGGGAATGAAAGACCCCACCTGTAGGTTTGGCAAGCTAGCTG
CAGTAACGCCATTTTGCAAGGCATGGAAAAATACCAAACCAAGAATAGAGAAGTTCAGATCAAGGGCGGG
TACATGAAAATAGCTAACGTTGGGCCAAACA
