>Addgene plasmid #132937 | pPU-huTRIMmiR30-L1221 | depositor partial sequence | sequence record 255505 | human TRIM5
ATGGCTTCTGGGATCCTGGTTAATGTAAAGGAGGAGGTGACCTGCCCCATCTGCCTGGAACTCCTGACAC
AACCCCTGAGCCTGGACTGCGGCCACAGCTTCTGTCAGGCCTGTTTAACAGCTAACCACAAGAAGTCCAT
GCTAGACAAAGGAGAGAGTAGCTGCCCTGTGTGCCGGATCAGTTACCAGCCTGAGAACATACGGCCTAAT
CGGCATGTAGCCAACATAGTGGAGAAGCTCAGGGAGGTCAAGTTGAGCCCAGAGGGGCAGAAAGTTGATC
ATTGTGCACGCCATGGAGAGAAACTTCTACTCTTCTGTCAGGAGGACGGGAAGGTCATTTGCTGGCTTTG
TGAGCGGTCTCAGGAGCACCGTGGTCACCACACGTTCCTCACAGAGGAGGTTGCCCGGGAGTACCAAGTG
AAGCTCCAGGCAGCTCTGGAGATGCTGAGGCAGAAGCAGCAGGAAGCTGAAGAGTTGGAAGCTGACATCA
GAGAAGAGAAAGCTTCCTGGAAGACTCAAATACAGTATGACAAAACCAACGTCTTGGCAGATTTTGAGCA
ACTGAGAGACATCCTGGACTGGGAGGAGAGCAATGAGCTGCAAAACCTGGAGAAGGAGGAGGAAGACATT
CTGAAAAGCCTTACGAACTCTGAAACTGAGATGGTGCAGCAGACCCAGTCCCTGAGAGAGCTCATCTCAG
ATCTGGAGCATCGGCTGCAGGGGTCAGTGATGGAGCTGCTTCAGGGTGTGGATGGCGTCATAAAAAGGAC
GGAGAACGTGACCTTGAAGAAGCCAGAAACTTTTCCAAAAAATCAAAGGAGAGTGTTTCGAGCTCCTGAT
CTGAAAGGAATGCTAGAAGTGTTTAGAGAGCTGACAGATGTCCGACGCTACTGGGTTGATGTGACAGTGG
CTCCAAACAACATTTCATGTGCTGTCATTTCTGAAGATAAGAGACAAGTGAGCTCTCCGAAACCACAGAT
AATATATGGGGCACGAGGGACAAGATACCAGACATTTGTGAATTTCAATTATTGTACTGGCATCCTGGGC
TCTCAAAGTATCACATCAGGGAAACATTACTGGGAGGTAGACGTGTCCAAGAAAACTGCTTGGATACTGG
GGGTATGTGCTGGCTTCCAACCTGATGCAATGTGTAATATTGAAAAAAATGAAAATTATCAACCTAAATA
CGGCTACTGGGTTATAGGGTTAGAGGAAGGAGTTAAATGTAGTGCTTTCCAGGATAGTTCCTTCCATACT
CCTTCTGTTCCTTTCATTGTGCCCCTCTCTGTGATTATTTGTCCTGATCGTGTTGGAGTTTTCCTAGACT
ATGAGGCTTGCACTGTCTCATTCTTCAATATCACAAACCATGGATTTCTCATCTATAAGTTTTCTCACTG
TTCTTTTTCTCAGCCTGTATTTCCATATTTAAATCCTAGAAAATGTGGAGTCCCCATGACTCTGTGCTCA
CCAAGCTCTTGA
